>Addgene plasmid #143773 | TFORF1221 | addgene full sequence | sequence record 391408 | Addgene NGS Result
TTAATGTAGTCTTATGCAATACTCTTGTAGTCTTGCAACATGGTAACGATGAGTTAGCAACATGCCTTAC
AAGGAGAGAAAAAGCACCGTGCATGCCGATTGGTGGAAGTAAGGTGGTACGATCGTGCCTTATTAGGAAG
GCAACAGACGGGTCTGACATGGATTGGACGAACCACTGAATTGCCGCATTGCAGAGATATTGTATTTAAG
TGCCTAGCTCGATACATAAACGGGTCTCTCTGGTTAGACCAGATCTGAGCCTGGGAGCTCTCTGGCTAAC
TAGGGAACCCACTGCTTAAGCCTCAATAAAGCTTGCCTTGAGTGCTTCAAGTAGTGTGTGCCCGTCTGTT
GTGTGACTCTGGTAACTAGAGATCCCTCAGACCCTTTTAGTCAGTGTGGAAAATCTCTAGCAGTGGCGCC
CGAACAGGGACTTGAAAGCGAAAGGGAAACCAGAGGAGCTCTCTCGACGCAGGACTCGGCTTGCTGAAGC
GCGCACGGCAAGAGGCGAGGGGCGGCGACTGGTGAGTACGCCAAAAATTTTGACTAGCGGAGGCTAGAAG
GAGAGAGATGGGTGCGAGAGCGTCAGTATTAAGCGGGGGAGAATTAGATCGCGATGGGAAAAAATTCGGT
TAAGGCCAGGGGGAAAGAAAAAATATAAATTAAAACATATAGTATGGGCAAGCAGGGAGCTAGAACGATT
CGCAGTTAATCCTGGCCTGTTAGAAACATCAGAAGGCTGTAGACAAATACTGGGACAGCTACAACCATCC
CTTCAGACAGGATCAGAAGAACTTAGATCATTATATAATACAGTAGCAACCCTCTATTGTGTGCATCAAA
GGATAGAGATAAAAGACACCAAGGAAGCTTTAGACAAGATAGAGGAAGAGCAAAACAAAAGTAAGACCAC
CGCACAGCAAGCGGCCGCTGATCTTCAGACCTGGAGGAGGAGATATGAGGGACAATTGGAGAAGTGAATT
ATATAAATATAAAGTAGTAAAAATTGAACCATTAGGAGTAGCACCCACCAAGGCAAAGAGAAGAGTGGTG
CAGAGAGAAAAAAGAGCAGTGGGAATAGGAGCTTTGTTCCTTGGGTTCTTGGGAGCAGCAGGAAGCACTA
TGGGCGCAGCGTCAATGACGCTGACGGTACAGGCCAGACAATTATTGTCTGGTATAGTGCAGCAGCAGAA
CAATTTGCTGAGGGCTATTGAGGCGCAACAGCATCTGTTGCAACTCACAGTCTGGGGCATCAAGCAGCTC
CAGGCAAGAATCCTGGCTGTGGAAAGATACCTAAAGGATCAACAGCTCCTGGGGATTTGGGGTTGCTCTG
GAAAACTCATTTGCACCACTGCTGTGCCTTGGAATGCTAGTTGGAGTAATAAATCTCTGGAACAGATTTG
GAATCACACGACCTGGATGGAGTGGGACAGAGAAATTAACAATTACACAAGCTTAATACACTCCTTAATT
GAAGAATCGCAAAACCAGCAAGAAAAGAATGAACAAGAATTATTGGAATTAGATAAATGGGCAAGTTTGT
GGAATTGGTTTAACATAACAAATTGGCTGTGGTATATAAAATTATTCATAATGATAGTAGGAGGCTTGGT
AGGTTTAAGAATAGTTTTTGCTGTACTTTCTATAGTGAATAGAGTTAGGCAGGGATATTCACCATTATCG
TTTCAGACCCACCTCCCAACCCCGAGGGGACCCATGCATTGCATCTCAATTAGTCAGCAACCAGGTGTGG
AAAGTCCCCAGGCTCCCCAGCAGGCAGAAGTATGCAAAGCATGCGTCTCAATTAGTCAGCAACCATAGTC
CCGCCCCTAACTCCGCCCATCCCGCCCCTAACTCCGCCCAGTTCCGCCCATTCTCCGCCCCATGGCTGAC
TAATTTTTTTTATTTATGCAGAGGCCGAGGCCGCCTCGGCCTCTGAGCTATTCCAGAAGTAGTGAGGAGG
CTTTTTTGGAGGCCTAGGCTTTTGCAAAAAGCTTTCTAGAGGTACCACCGGAGCTTACCATGACCGAGTA
CAAGCCCACGGTGCGCCTCGCCACCCGCGACGACGTCCCCAGGGCCGTACGCACCCTCGCCGCCGCGTTC
GCCGACTACCCCGCCACGCGCCACACCGTCGATCCGGACCGCCACATCGAGCGGGTCACCGAGCTGCAAG
AACTCTTCCTCACGCGCGTCGGGCTCGACATCGGCAAGGTGTGGGTCGCGGACGACGGCGCCGCCGTGGC
GGTCTGGACCACGCCGGAGAGCGTCGAAGCGGGGGCGGTGTTCGCCGAGATCGGCCCGCGCATGGCCGAG
TTGAGCGGTTCCCGGCTGGCCGCGCAGCAACAGATGGAAGGCCTCCTGGCGCCGCACCGGCCCAAGGAGC
CCGCGTGGTTCCTGGCCACCGTCGGCGTCTCGCCCGACCACCAGGGCAAGGGTCTGGGCAGCGCCGTCGT
GCTCCCCGGAGTGGAGGCGGCCGAGCGCGCCGGGGTGCCCGCCTTCCTGGAGACCTCCGCGCCCCGCAAC
CTCCCCTTCTACGAGCGGCTCGGCTTCACCGTCACCGCCGACGTCGAGGTGCCCGAAGGACCGCGCACCT
GGTGCATGACCCGCAAGCCCGGTGCCAGTTAACGAATTCTAGATCTTGAGACAAATGGCAGTATTCATCC
ACAATTTTAAAAGAAAAGGGGGGATTGGGGGGTACAGTGCAGGGGAAAGAATAGTAGACATAATAGCAAC
AGACATACAAACTAAAGAATTACAAAAACAAATTACAAAAATTCAAAATTTTCGGGTTTATTACAGGGAC
AGCAGAGATCCACTTTGGCGCCGGCTCGAGGCCTGCAGGTGCAAAGATGGATAAAGTTTTAAACAGAGAG
GAATCTTTGCAGCTAATGGACCTTCTAGGTCTTGAAAGGAGTGGGAATTGGCTCCGGTGCCCGTCAGTGG
GCAGAGCGCACATCGCCCACAGTCCCCGAGAAGTTGGGGGGAGGGGTCGGCAATTGAACCGGTGCCTAGA
GAAGGTGGCGCGGGGTAAACTGGGAAAGTGATGTCGTGTACTGGCTCCGCCTTTTTCCCGAGGGTGGGGG
AGAACCGTATATAAGTGCAGTAGTCGCCGTGAACGTTCTTTTTCGCAACGGGTTTGCCGCCAGAACACAG
GTAAGTGCCGTGTGTGGTTCCCGCGGGCCTGGCCTCTTTACGGGTTATGGCCCTTGCGTGCCTTGAATTA
CTTCCACCTGGCTGCAGTACGTGATTCTTGATCCCGAGCTTCGGGTTGGAAGTGGGTGGGAGAGTTCGAG
GCCTTGCGCTTAAGGAGCCCCTTCGCCTCGTGCTTGAGTTGAGGCCTGGCCTGGGCGCTGGGGCCGCCGC
GTGCGAATCTGGTGGCACCTTCGCGCCTGTCTCGCTGCTTTCGATAAGTCTCTAGCCATTTAAAATTTTT
GATGACCTGCTGCGACGCTTTTTTTCTGGCAAGATAGTCTTGTAAATGCGGGCCAAGATCTGCACACTGG
TATTTCGGTTTTTGGGGCCGCGGGCGGCGACGGGGCCCGTGCGTCCCAGCGCACATGTTCGGCGAGGCGG
GGCCTGCGAGCGCGGCCACCGAGAATCGGACGGGGGTAGTCTCAAGCTGGCCGGCCTGCTCTGGTGCCTG
GCCTCGCGCCGCCGTGTATCGCCCCGCCCTGGGCGGCAAGGCTGGCCCGGTCGGCACCAGTTGCGTGAGC
GGAAAGATGGCCGCTTCCCGGCCCTGCTGCAGGGAGCTCAAAATGGAGGACGCGGCGCTCGGGAGAGCGG
GCGGGTGAGTCACCCACACAAAGGAAAAGGGCCTTTCCGTCCTCAGCCGTCGCTTCATGTGACTCCACGG
AGTACCGGGCGCCGTCCAGGCACCTCGATTAGTTCTCGAGCTTTTGGAGTACGTCGTCTTTAGGTTGGGG
GGAGGGGTTTTATGCGATGGAGTTTCCCCACACTGAGTGGGTGGAGACTGAAGTTAGGCCAGCTTGGCAC
TTGATGTAATTCTCCTTGGAATTTGCCCTTTTTGAGTTTGGATCTTGGTTCATTCTCAAGCCTCAGACAG
TGGTTCAAAGTTTTTTTCTTCCATTTCAGGTGTCGTGAGGCTAGCACCGCCACCATGTCAGACAAGCTCA
AGGAACGCAAAAGAACCCCCGTTTCTCATAAAGTGATAGAAAAGCGGAGGAGGGACAGGATCAACCGCTG
CTTGAACGAGCTGGGCAAGACAGTGCCCATGGCCTTGGCGAAGCAGAGTTCCGGGAAGCTGGAGAAGGCG
GAGATCCTCGAGATGACCGTTCAGTACCTGAGAGCACTGCACTCCGCTGATTTTCCCCGGGGAAGGGAAA
AAGCAGAACTTCTAGCGGAGTTTGCCAACTACTTCCACTATGGCTACCACGAGTGCATGAAGAACCTGGT
GCATTACCTCACCACGGTGGAGCGGATGGAGACCAAGGACACGAAGTACGCGCGCATCCTCGCCTTCTTG
CAGTCCAAGGCCCGCCTGGGCGCGGAGCCCGCCTTTCCGCCGCTGGGTTCGCTCCCGGAGCCGGATTTCT
CCTATCAGCTGCACCCTGCGGGGCCCGAATTCGCTGGTCACAGCCCGGGCGAGGCCGCTGTGTTCCCGCA
GGGCTCTGGTGCCGGGCCTTTCCCCTGGCCGCCTGGCGCGGCCCGCAGCCCCGCGCTGCCCTACCTGCCC
AGCGCGCCAGTGCCGCTCGCTAGCCCAGCGCAGCAGCACAGCCCCTTCCTGACACCGGTGCAGGGCCTGG
ACCGGCATTACCTCAACCTGATCGGCCACGCGCACCCCAACGCCCTTAACCTGCACACGCCCCAGCACCC
CCCGGTGCTCTAGTAATGAACTAGTCCGTAACTTGAAAGTATTTCGATTTCTTGGCTTTATATATCTTGT
GGAAAGGACGAATTGAGACCAACATGCCTAAGTTAACGCGTTAAGTCGACAATCAACCTCTGGATTACAA
AATTTGTGAAAGATTGACTGGTATTCTTAACTATGTTGCTCCTTTTACGCTATGTGGATACGCTGCTTTA
ATGCCTTTGTATCATGCTATTGCTTCCCGTATGGCTTTCATTTTCTCCTCCTTGTATAAATCCTGGTTGC
TGTCTCTTTATGAGGAGTTGTGGCCCGTTGTCAGGCAACGTGGCGTGGTGTGCACTGTGTTTGCTGACGC
AACCCCCACTGGTTGGGGCATTGCCACCACCTGTCAGCTCCTTTCCGGGACTTTCGCTTTCCCCCTCCCT
ATTGCCACGGCGGAACTCATCGCCGCCTGCCTTGCCCGCTGCTGGACAGGGGCTCGGCTGTTGGGCACTG
ACAATTCCGTGGTGTTGTCGGGGAAATCATCGTCCTTTCCTTGGCTGCTCGCCTGTGTTGCCACCTGGAT
TCTGCGCGGGACGTCCTTCTGCTACGTCCCTTCGGCCCTCAATCCAGCGGACCTTCCTTCCCGCGGCCTG
CTGCCGGCTCTGCGGCCTCTTCCGCGTCTTCGCCTTCGCCCTCAGACGAGTCGGATCTCCCTTTGGGCCG
CCTCCCCGCGTCGACTTTAAGACCAATGACTTACAAGGCAGCTGTAGATCTTAGCCACTTTTTAAAAGAA
AAGGGGGGACTGGAAGGGCTAATTCACTCCCAACGAAGACAAGATCTGCTTTTTGCTTGTACTGGGTCTC
TCTGGTTAGACCAGATCTGAGCCTGGGAGCTCTCTGGCTAACTAGGGAACCCACTGCTTAAGCCTCAATA
AAGCTTGCCTTGAGTGCTTCAAGTAGTGTGTGCCCGTCTGTTGTGTGACTCTGGTAACTAGAGATCCCTC
AGACCCTTTTAGTCAGTGTGGAAAATCTCTAGCAGTACGTATAGTAGTTCATGTCATCTTATTATTCAGT
ATTTATAACTTGCAAAGAAATGAATATCAGAGAGTGAGAGGAACTTGTTTATTGCAGCTTATAATGGTTA
CAAATAAAGCAATAGCATCACAAATTTCACAAATAAAGCATTTTTTTCACTGCATTCTAGTTGTGGTTTG
TCCAAACTCATCAATGTATCTTATCATGTCTGGCTCTAGCTATCCCGCCCCTAACTCCGCCCATCCCGCC
CCTAACTCCGCCCAGTTCCGCCCATTCTCCGCCCCATGGCTGACTAATTTTTTTTATTTATGCAGAGGCC
GAGGCCGCCTCGGCCTCTGAGCTATTCCAGAAGTAGTGAGGAGGCTTTTTTGGAGGCCTAGGGACGTACC
CAATTCGCCCTATAGTGAGTCGTATTACGCGCGCTCACTGGCCGTCGTTTTACAACGTCGTGACTGGGAA
AACCCTGGCGTTACCCAACTTAATCGCCTTGCAGCACATCCCCCTTTCGCCAGCTGGCGTAATAGCGAAG
AGGCCCGCACCGATCGCCCTTCCCAACAGTTGCGCAGCCTGAATGGCGAATGGG
[124 nt withheld, positions 6425-6548]
C
[91 nt withheld, positions 6550-6640]
A
[49 nt withheld, positions 6642-6690]
CCTTTGACGTTGGAGTCCACGTTCTTT
[37 nt withheld, positions 6718-6754]
ACCCTATCTCGGTCTATTCTTTTGATTTATAAGGGATTTTGCCGATTTCGGCCTATTGGTTAAAAAATGA
GCTGATTTAACAAAAATTTAACGCGAATTTTAACAAAATATTAACGCTTACAATTTAGGTGGCACTTTTC
GGGGAAATGTGCGCGGAACCCCTATTTGTTTATTTTTCTAAATACATTCAAATATGTATCCGCTCATGAG
ACAATAACCCTGATAAATGCTTCAATAATATTGAAAAAGGAAGAGTATGAGTATTCAACATTTCCGTGTC
GCCCTTATTCCCTTTTTTGCGGCATTTTGCCTTCCTGTTTTTGCTCACCCAGAAACGCTGGTGAAAGTAA
AAGATGCTGAAGATCAGTTGGGTGCACGAGTGGGTTACATCGAACTGGATCTCAACAGCGGTAAGATCCT
TGAGAGTTTTCGCCCCGAAGAACGTTTTCCAATGATGAGCACTTTTAAAGTTCTGCTATGTGGCGCGGTA
TTATCCCGTATTGACGCCGGGCAAGAGCAACTCGGTCGCCGCATACACTATTCTCAGAATGACTTGGTTG
AGTACTCACCAGTCACAGAAAAGCATCTTACGGATGGCATGACAGTAAGAGAATTATGCAGTGCTGCCAT
AACCATGAGTGATAACACTGCGGCCAACTTACTTCTGACAACGATCGGAGGACCGAAGGAGCTAACCGCT
TTTTTGCACAACATGGGGGATCATGTAACTCGCCTTGATCGTTGGGAACCGGAGCTGAATGAAGCCATAC
CAAACGACGAGCGTGACACCACGATGCCTGTAGCAATGGCAACAACGTTGCGCAAACTATTAACTGGCGA
ACTACTTACTCTAGCTTCCCGGCAACAATTAATAGACTGGATGGAGGCGGATAAAGTTGCAGGACCACTT
CTGCGCTCGGCCCTTCCGGCTGGCTGGTTTATTGCTGATAAATCTGGAGCCGGTGAGCGTGGGTCTCGCG
GTATCATTGCAGCACTGGGGCCAGATGGTAAGCCCTCCCGTATCGTAGTTATCTACACGACGGGGAGTCA
GGCAACTATGGATGAACGAAATAGACAGATCGCTGAGATAGGTGCCTCACTGATTAAGCATTGGTAACTG
TCAGACCAAGTTTACTCATATATACTTTAGATTGATTTAAAACTTCATTTTTAATTTAAAAGGATCTAGG
TGAAGATCCTTTTTGATAATCTCATGACCAAAATCCCTTAACGTGAGTTTTCGTTCCACTGAGCGTCAGA
CCCCGTAGAAAAGATCAAAGGATCTTCTTGAGATCCTTTTTTTCTGCGCGTAATCTGCTGCTTGCAAACA
AAAAAACCACCGCTACCAGCGGTGGTTTGTTTGCCGGATCAAGAGCTACCAACTCTTTTTCCGAAGGTAA
CTGGCTTCAGCAGAGCGCAGATACCAAATACTGTTCTTCTAGTGTAGCCGTAGTTAGGCCACCACTTCAA
GAACTCTGTAGCACCGCCTACATACCTCGCTCTGCTAATCCTGTTACCAGTGGCTGCTGCCAGTGGCGAT
AAGTCGTGTCTTACCGGGTTGGACTCAAGACGATAGTTACCGGATAAGGCGCAGCGGTCGGGCTGAACGG
GGGGTTCGTGCACACAGCCCAGCTTGGAGCGAACGACCTACACCGAACTGAGATACCTACAGCGTGAGCT
ATGAGAAAGCGCCACGCTTCCCGAAGGGAGAAAGGCGGACAGGTATCCGGTAAGCGGCAGGGTCGGAACA
GGAGAGCGCACGAGGGAGCTTCCAGGGGGAAACGCCTGGTATCTTTATAGTCCTGTCGGGTTTCGCCACC
TCTGACTTGAGCGTCGATTTTTGTGATGCTCGTCAGGGGGGCGGAGCCTATGGAAAAACGCCAGCAACGC
GGCCTTTTTACGGTTCCTGGCCTTTTGCTGGCCTTTTGCTCACATGTTCTTTCCTGCGTTATCCCCTGAT
TCTGTGGATAACCGTATTACCGCCTTTGAGTGAGCTGATACCGCTCGCCGCAGCCGAACGACCGAGCGCA
GCGAGTCAGTGAGCGAGGAAGCGGAAGAGCGCCCAATACGCAAACCGCCTCTCCCCGCGCGTTGGCCGAT
TCATTAATGCAGCTGGCACGACAGGTTTCCCGACTGGAAAGCGGGCAGTGAGCGCAACGCAATTAATGTG
AGTTAGCTCACTCATTAGGCACCCCAGGCTTTACACTTTATGCTTCCGGCTCGTATGTTGTGTGGAATTG
TGAGCGGATAACAATTTCACACAGGAAACAGCTATGACCATGATTACGCCAAGCGCGCAATTAACCCTCA
CTAAAGGGAACAAAAGCTGGAGCTGCAAGC
Features (pLannotate 1.2.2; 31 found; start..end, strand, type, name):
      5..231     +  promoter       RSV promoter: Rous sarcoma virus enhancer/promoter
    232..412     +  LTR            5' LTR (truncated): truncated 5' long terminal repeat (LTR) from HIV-1
    459..584     +  misc_feature   HIV-1 Ψ: packaging signal of human immunodeficiency virus type 1
    568..931     +  CDS            HIV-1 gag (fragment): gag protein from human immunodeficiency virus 1; gag
   1077..1310    +  misc_feature   RRE: The Rev response element (RRE) of HIV-1 allows for Rev-dependent mRNA export from the nucleus to the cytoplasm.
   1687..1713    +  CDS            Rev (fragment): human immunodeficiency virus 1 (HIV-1) Rev protein; rev; enhances nuclear export of unspliced and incompletely spliced viral mRNAs
   1720..1743    +  promoter       SV40 promoter (fragment): SV40 early promoter
   1744..1815    +  promoter       SV40 promoter (fragment): SV40 enhancer and early promoter
   1839..1974    +  rep_origin     SV40 ori: SV40 origin of replication
   2020..2616    +  CDS            PuroR (fragment): puromycin N-acetyltransferase; pac from Streptomyces; confers resistance to puromycin
   2665..2782    +  misc_feature   cPPT/CTS: central polypurine tract and central termination sequence of HIV-1
   2847..2913    +  CDS            small t antigen (fragment): SV40 (simian virus 40) small t antigen
   2920..4098    +  promoter       EF-1α promoter: strong constitutive promoter for human elongation factor EF-1α
   4115..4840    +  CDS            HELT: HELT_HUMAN - Experimental evidence at transcript level: Swiss-Prot protein existence level 2. Transcriptional repressor which binds preferentially to the canonical E box sequence 5'-CACGCG-3'. From Homo sapiens (Human).
   4856..4909    +  promoter       U6 promoter (fragment): RNA polymerase III promoter for human U6 snRNA
   4951..5539    +  misc_feature   WPRE: woodchuck hepatitis virus posttranscriptional regulatory element
   5590..5609    +  misc_feature   cPPT/CTS (fragment): central polypurine tract and central termination sequence of HIV-1
   5611..5844    +  LTR            3' LTR (ΔU3): self-inactivating 3' long terminal repeat (LTR) from HIV-1
   5922..6043    +  polyA_signal   SV40 poly(A) signal: SV40 polyadenylation signal
   6083..6218    +  rep_origin     SV40 ori: SV40 origin of replication
   6239..6257    -  promoter       T7 promoter: promoter for bacteriophage T7 RNA polymerase
   6265..6420    +  CDS            lacZα (fragment): LacZα fragment of β-galactosidase; lacZ fragment
   6425..6853    +  rep_origin     f1 ori (sequence partly withheld): f1 bacteriophage origin of replication; arrow indicates direction of (+) strand synthesis
   6906..7010    +  promoter       AmpR promoter: bla
   7011..7871    +  CDS            AmpR: β-lactamase; bla; confers resistance to ampicillin, carbenicillin, and related antibiotics
   8042..8630    +  rep_origin     ori: high-copy-number ColE1/pMB1/pBR322/pUC origin of replication
   8813..8905    +  CDS            lacI (fragment): lac repressor; lacI; The lac repressor binds to the lac operator to inhibit transcription in E. coli. This inhibition can be relieved by adding lactose or isopropyl-β-D-thiogalactopyranoside (IPTG).
   8918..8939    +  protein_bind   CAP binding site: CAP binding activates transcription in the presence of cAMP. E. coli catabolite activator protein
   8954..8984    +  promoter       lac promoter: promoter for the E. coli lac operon
   8992..9008    +  protein_bind   lac operator: The lac repressor binds to the lac operator to inhibit transcription in E. coli. This inhibition can be relieved by adding lactose or isopropyl-β-D-thiogalactopyranoside (IPTG). lac repressor encoded by lacI
   9053..9071    +  promoter       T3 promoter: promoter for bacteriophage T3 RNA polymerase
