[The description below was written by a language model from this plasmid's Addgene catalogue record and pLannotate feature annotations shown in this document.]
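Description:
TFORF1221 is a lentiviral mammalian expression plasmid built on the pLX_TRC317 backbone and carrying the human transcription factor HELT, a bHLH-type transcriptional repressor that binds E-box sequences. It belongs to a large barcoded collection of transcription factor ORFs. The sequenced record is about 9.1 kb. In bacteria the plasmid is maintained through a high-copy ColE1/pUC-type origin and selected with ampicillin via the β-lactamase gene. An f1 origin and residual lac/T7/T3 cloning-vector elements are also present. The depositor notes that the plasmid can recombine, which is a common concern for LTR-containing vectors.

The viral portion has a third-generation layout. An RSV promoter drives a truncated HIV-1 5' LTR, followed by the Ψ packaging signal with a partial gag sequence, the Rev response element, a cPPT/CTS and a self-inactivating ΔU3 3' LTR with a downstream SV40 polyadenylation signal. Two expression units lie between the LTRs. An SV40 early promoter drives puromycin N-acetyltransferase for selection of transduced cells, and the EF-1α promoter drives constitutive expression of the synthesized HELT ORF. A WPRE downstream of the ORF enhances transcript stability and expression. The annotation does not mark the unique 24-bp barcode described in the catalogue entry. A short U6 promoter fragment sits between the ORF and the WPRE, but the record does not state its role.

The construct is intended for packaging into lentivirus and overexpressing HELT in mammalian cells. It can be used alone or in pooled screens, where the barcode identifies which transcription factor each cell received, as in directed-differentiation studies.
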