Addgene plasmid #143773: TFORF1221
Purpose: Lentiviral vector for overexpressing transcription factor ORFs with unique 24-bp barcodes. Barcodes facilitate identification of transcription factors in pooled screens.
Depositing lab: Feng Zhang. Depositing organization: Broad Institute. Publication: A transcription factor atlas of directed differentiation. Joung J, Ma S, Tay T, Geiger-Schuller KR, Kirchgatterer PC, Verdine VK, Guo B, Arias-Garcia MA, Allen WE, Singh A, Kuksenko O, Abudayyeh OO, Gootenberg JS, Fu Z, Macrae RK, Buenrostro JD, Regev A, Zhang F. Cell. 2023 Jan 5;186(1):209-229.e26. doi: 10.1016/j.cell.2022.11.026. PubMed 36608654.
Backbone
  Vector backbone: pLX_TRC317
  Backbone manufacturer: Broad Institute Genetic Perturbation Platform
  Backbone size w/o insert (bp): 8264
  Vector type: Mammalian Expression, Lentiviral
  Selectable markers: Puromycin
Growth in bacteria
  Bacterial resistance: Ampicillin, 100 μg/mL
  Growth temperature: 37°C
  Growth strain: NEB Stable
  Copy number: High Copy
Gene/Insert
  Gene/Insert name: HELT
  Species: H. sapiens (human)
  Insert size (bp): 830
  Entrez Gene: HELT (a.k.a. HCM1228, HESL, Mgn, bHLHb44)
  Promoter: EF1a
  Cloning method: Unknown
  Sequencing primers: 5′ GGGTGGAGACTGAAGTTAGGCCAG; 3′ CACATAGCGTAAAAGGAGCAACATAG
Terms and licenses: Academic/Nonprofit Terms; Industry Terms: Not Available to Industry
Depositor comments: NM_001300781,ENST00000515777 . The transcription factor ORF portion of this plasmid was synthesized by Genewiz. Please test multiple small colonies in case of plasmid recombination. To make this collection available in a timely manner, a portion of this collection was not fully sequenced by Addgene. If an Addgene verified full plasmid sequence is not available, please contact us prior to placing an order to request the full sequence.
How to cite: TFORF1221 was a gift from Feng Zhang (Addgene plasmid # 143773 ; http://n2t.net/addgene:143773 ; RRID:Addgene_143773)
