>Addgene plasmid #143773 | TFORF1221 | depositor partial sequence | sequence record 283446 | Insert
ACCGCCACCATGTCAGACAAGCTCAAGGAACGCAAAAGAACCCCCGTTTCTCATAAAGTGATAGAAAAGC
GGAGGAGGGACAGGATCAACCGCTGCTTGAACGAGCTGGGCAAGACAGTGCCCATGGCCTTGGCGAAGCA
GAGTTCCGGGAAGCTGGAGAAGGCGGAGATCCTCGAGATGACCGTTCAGTACCTGAGAGCACTGCACTCC
GCTGATTTTCCCCGGGGAAGGGAAAAAGCAGAACTTCTAGCGGAGTTTGCCAACTACTTCCACTATGGCT
ACCACGAGTGCATGAAGAACCTGGTGCATTACCTCACCACGGTGGAGCGGATGGAGACCAAGGACACGAA
GTACGCGCGCATCCTCGCCTTCTTGCAGTCCAAGGCCCGCCTGGGCGCGGAGCCCGCCTTTCCGCCGCTG
GGTTCGCTCCCGGAGCCGGATTTCTCCTATCAGCTGCACCCTGCGGGGCCCGAATTCGCTGGTCACAGCC
CGGGCGAGGCCGCTGTGTTCCCGCAGGGCTCTGGTGCCGGGCCTTTCCCCTGGCCGCCTGGCGCGGCCCG
CAGCCCCGCGCTGCCCTACCTGCCCAGCGCGCCAGTGCCGCTCGCTAGCCCAGCGCAGCAGCACAGCCCC
TTCCTGACACCGGTGCAGGGCCTGGACCGGCATTACCTCAACCTGATCGGCCACGCGCACCCCAACGCCC
TTAACCTGCACACGCCCCAGCACCCCCCGGTGCTCTAGTAATGAACTAGTCCGTAACTTGAAAGTATTTC
GATTTCTTGGCTTTATATATCTTGTGGAAAGGACGAATTGAGACCAACATGCCTAAGTTA
