>Addgene plasmid #143773 | TFORF1221 | depositor partial sequence | sequence record 283447 | Barcode
ATTGAGACCAACATGCCTAAGTTA
